Addgene plasmid #160859: pLNL1127
Purpose: PJ23110-RBS-RhAAT1-mRuby2-tL3S2P24_KanR_p15A
Depositing lab: John Dueber. Depositing organization: University of California, Berkeley. Publication: Exploration of Acetylation as a Base-Labile Protecting Group in Escherichia coli for an Indigo Precursor. Latimer LN, Russ ZN, Lucas J, Dueber JE. ACS Synth Biol. 2020 Sep 18. doi: 10.1021/acssynbio.0c00297. PubMed 32886882.
Backbone
  Vector backbone: p15A
  Total vector size (bp): 4373
  Vector type: Bacterial Expression, Synthetic Biology
Growth in bacteria
  Bacterial resistance: Kanamycin, 50 μg/mL
  Growth temperature: 37°C
  Growth strain: DH5alpha
  Copy number: Low Copy
Gene/Insert
  Gene/Insert name: Acetyl CoA geraniol/citronellol acetyltransferase (alt name: AAT1)
  Species: Rosa hybrid cultivar
  Insert size (bp): 2215
  Promoter: PJ23110
  Tag / fusion protein: mRuby2 (C terminal on insert)
  Cloning method: Restriction Enzyme; 5′ cloning site BsaI (destroyed during cloning); 3′ cloning site BsaI (destroyed during cloning)
  Sequencing primers: 5′ accatctgaatcatgcgcgg; 3′ ctggttccggctgtcttgc
Terms and licenses: Academic/Nonprofit Terms; Industry Terms: Not Available to Industry
How to cite: pLNL1127 was a gift from John Dueber (Addgene plasmid # 160859 ; http://n2t.net/addgene:160859 ; RRID:Addgene_160859)
