[The description below was written by a language model from this plasmid's Addgene catalogue record and pLannotate feature annotations shown in this document.]
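Description:
pLNL1127 is a small bacterial expression plasmid built for synthetic biology work in Escherichia coli. It replicates from the p15A origin, which the catalogue lists as low copy and which is compatible with ColE1-type plasmids, so it can be co-maintained with a second construct. Selection is by kanamycin through an aph(3')-Ia aminoglycoside phosphotransferase gene. The annotation also flags short fragments resembling the pBR322 bom region and the RSF1030 origin next to p15A; these are partial matches and probably reflect sequence similarity rather than separate functional elements. The catalogue gives a total size of 4373 bp, whereas the sequenced record is 4,445 nt, a minor discrepancy that the record does not explain.

The payload is a single expression cassette assembled by BsaI-based cloning, with both sites destroyed in the process. The constitutive Anderson-series promoter PJ23110 and a ribosome binding site drive the Rosa hybrid cultivar acetyl-CoA geraniol/citronellol acetyltransferase (RhAAT1), fused at its C terminus to the red fluorescent protein mRuby2 and followed by the synthetic terminator L3S2P24. The feature table labels the promoter as a fragment of J23119, which is expected because the Anderson promoters are close variants of that consensus sequence. The acetyltransferase coding region itself and the terminator are not annotated, but the unannotated gap between the promoter and mRuby2 fits the position of the enzyme.

The mRuby2 fusion allows enzyme expression level to be followed by fluorescence. The associated publication explores acetylation as a base-labile protecting group for an indigo precursor in E. coli, which suggests that this plasmid was used to express or test RhAAT1 as an acetyltransferase in that context.
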