Features (pLannotate 1.2.2; 6 found; start..end, strand, type, name):
    211..1026    -  CDS            KanR: aminoglycoside phosphotransferase; aph(3')-Ia; confers resistance to kanamycin in bacteria or G418 (Geneticin®) in eukaryotes
   1175..1196    +  misc_feature   bom (fragment): basis of mobility region from pBR322
   1295..1350    -  rep_origin     RSF ori (fragment): Plasmids containing the RSF 1030 origin of replication can be propagated in E. coli cells that contain additional plasmids with compatible origins.
   1438..1983    -  rep_origin     p15A ori: Plasmids containing the medium-copy-number p15A origin of replication can be propagated in E. coli cells that contain a second plasmid with the ColE1 origin.
   2214..2242    +  promoter       J23119 promoter (fragment): bacterial promoter (Registry of Standard Biological Parts BBa J23119)
   3647..4354    +  CDS            mRuby2: mRuby2 is a basic (constitutively fluorescent) red fluorescent protein published in 2012, derived from Entacmaea quadricolor. It has moderate acid sensitivity.
>Addgene plasmid #160859 | pLNL1127 | addgene full sequence | sequence record 323030 | Addgene NGS Result
TGCTCACACTGACGAATCATGTACAGATCATACCGATGACTGCCTGGCGACTCACAACTAAGCAAGACAG
CCGGAACCAGCGCCGGCGAACACCACTGCATATATGGCATATCACAACAGTCCACGTCTCAAGCAGTTAC
AGAGATGTTACGAACCACTAGTGCACTGCAGTACAGCGGCCGCGTGTTACAACCAATTAACCAATTCTGA
TTAGAAAAACTCATCGAGCATCAAATGAAACTGCAATTTATTCATATCAGGATTATCAATACCATATTTT
TGAAAAAGCCGTTTCTGTAATGAAGGAGAAAACTCACCGAGGCAGTTCCATAGGATGGCAAGATCCTGGT
ATCGGTCTGCGATTCCGACTCGTCCAACATCAATACAACCTATTAATTTCCCCTCGTCAAAAATAAGGTT
ATCAAGTGAGAAATCACCATGAGTGACGACTGAATCCGGTGAGAATGGCAAAAGCTTATGCATTTCTTTC
CAGACTTGTTCAACAGGCCAGCCATTACGCTCGTCATCAAAATCACTCGCATCAACCAAACCGTTATTCA
TTCGTGATTGCGCCTGAGCGAGGCGAAATACGCGATCGCTGTTAAAAGGACAATTACAAACAGGAATCGA
ATGCAACCGGCGCAGGAACACTGCCAGCGCATCAACAATATTTTCACCTGAATCAGGATATTCTTCTAAT
ACCTGGAATGCTGTTTTCCCGGGGATCGCAGTGGTGAGTAACCATGCATCATCAGGAGTACGGATAAAAT
GCTTGATGGTCGGAAGAGGCATAAATTCCGTCAGCCAGTTTAGTCTGACCATCTCATCTGTAACATCATT
GGCAACGCTACCTTTGCCATGTTTCAGAAACAACTCTGGCGCATCGGGCTTCCCATACAATCGATAGATT
GTCGCACCTGATTGCCCGACATTATCGCGAGCCCATTTATACCCATATAAATCAGCATCCATGTTGGAAT
TTAATCGCGGCCTGGAGCAAGACGTTTCCCGTTGAATATGGCTCATAACACCCCTTGTATTACTGTTTAT
GTAAGCAGACAGTTTTATTGTTCATGATGATATATTTTTATCTTGTGCAATGTAACATCAGAGATTTTGA
GACACAACGTGGCTTTGTTGAATAAATCGAACTTTTGCTGAGTTGAAGGATCAGTAGCGGAGTGTATACT
GGCTTACTATGTTGGCACTGATGAGGGTGTCAGTGAAGTGCTTCATGTGGCAGGAGAAAAAAGGCTGCAC
CGGTGCGTCAGCAGAATATGTGATACAGGATATATTCCGCTTCCTCGCTCACTGACTCGCTACGCTCGGT
CGTTCGACTGCGGCGAGCGGAAATGGCTTACGAACGGGGCGGAGATTTCCTGGAAGATGCCAGGAAGATA
CTTAACAGGGAAGTGAGAGGGCCGCGGCAAAGCCGTTTTTCCATAGGCTCCGCCCCCCTGACAAGCATCA
CGAAATCTGACGCTCAAATCAGTGGTGGCGAAACCCGACAGGACTATAAAGATACCAGGCGTTTCCCCCT
GGCGGCTCCCTCGTGCGCTCTCCTGTTCCTGCCTTTCGGTTTACCGGTGTCATTCCGCTGTTATGGCCGC
GTTTGTCTCATTCCACGCCTGACACTCAGTTCCGGGTAGGCAGTTCGCTCCAAGCTGGACTGTATGCACG
AACCCCCCGTTCAGTCCGACCGCTGCGCCTTATCCGGTAACTATCGTCTTGAGTCCAACCCGGAAAGACA
TGCAAAAGCACCACTGGCAGCAGCCACTGGTAATTGATTTAGAGGAGTTAGTCTTGAAGTCATGCGCCGG
TTAAGGCTAAACTGAAAGGACAAGTTTTGGTGACTGCGCTCCTCCAAGCCAGTTACCTCGGTTCAAAGAG
TTGGTAGCTCAGAGAACCTTCGAAAAACCGCCCTGCAAGGCGGTTTTTTCGTTTTCAGAGCAAGAGATTA
CGCGCAGACCAAAACGATCTCAAGAAGATCATCTTATTAATCAGATAAAATATTTGCGGCCGCCCCTGAA
TTCGCATCTAGACTGATGAGACGTGGTAGAGCCACAAACAGCCGGTACAAGCAACGATCTCCAGGACCAT
CTGAATCATGCGCGGATGACACGAACTCACGACGGCGATCACAGACATTAACCCACAGTACAGACACTGC
GACAACGTGGCAATTCGTCGCAATACAACGGATTTACTTTACGGCTAGCTCAGTCCTAGGTACAATGCTA
GCGCTAGCTTCACACAGGAAACCAGATCTATGGAGAAGATCGAAGTCTCTATAATTTCAAGAGACACAAT
AAAACCTTCTGCTGCCTCATCTTCTTTACATCCTTACAAGTTGTCAATAATTGATCAATTCACACCTACA
ACTTATTTTCCTGTCATATTCTTTTACCCAATTACTGACAGAGTCTTTAATTTGCCACAGACATTAACCG
ACTTAAAGAATACCGTATCACAGGCTTTAACTTTATATCATCCATTATCTGGAAGGATCAAGAACAATTT
ATACATTGATGATTTCGAAGCTGGAATCCCTTACTTAGAAGCCAGAGTCAATTTTCATATGATAGATTTC
TTAAGATTGCCTAAAATTGAATGGTTAAATGAGTTTGTTCCTATGGCTCCTTACAGGAAAGAAACTATTT
CAGAGTTCTTGCCATTGTTGGGTATTCAAGTAAACATATTTGATTCAGGTATCGCTATTGGAGTATCATT
TTCACACAAAATTAATGACGGACAAACCGCATCATGTTTCTTAAAGTCATGGGTTGCAATATTTAGGGGT
TACAGAAACAAGATTATACATCCAAATTTGTCACAAGCTGCTTTATTGTTGCCATCAAGGGATGATTTGC
CAGAAAAGTATGTAGCCATGATGGAGAGAATGTGGTTCGGTGAAAAGAAGGTCGTCACTAGAAGATTTGT
TTTCGATGCTAAAGCAATATCAGCATTACAAGATGAAGGAAAGTCAGAATACGTCCCTAAACCTTCTAGG
GTACAAGCATTGACAGGATTCTTATGGAAGCATCAATTGGCAGCCTCAAGAGCATTGTCTTCTGGAACTT
CTACTAGGTTTTCTGTTGCCTCTCAGACTGTCAATTTAAGATCAAAGATGAATATGAAGACTACTTTAGA
TAACGCTATTGGTAATATTTTCTTGTGGGCCTCAGCCAGATTGGACTTGAATGACACTGCCCCAGGATCA
TCTGACTTGAAGTTGTGTGATTTGGTAAATTTGTTGAATGAGTCTATCAAAGAATTTAATTCAGACTATT
TGGAAATTTTGAAAGGAAAGGAAGGTTACGGAGGTATGTGTGATTTATTGGATTTCATGGAGGAGGGTTC
TTTTGTTGAGCCAGCTCCAGAATTTTATTCATTCTCTTCATGGACCAGATTCTTCGATCAAGTCGACTTT
GGTTGGGGTAGGCCATCTTGGGTAGGTTTCTCTGGTAGAGTTGAAACTAGAAATTTTACTATATTTGTTG
AAACCCAATGTGATGATGGAATCGATGCTTGGGTTACCGTCGACGAAAAGCAAATGGCTATGTTAGAACA
AGACCCACAGTTCTTGGCTTTTGCTTCACCTAATCCTAGAATATCTATTGCATCATCTGTTGGTATGGAC
GGATCCGTGTCCAAAGGAGAGGAGTTAATCAAGGAAAACATGAGAATGAAAGTTGTCATGGAGGGCTCCG
TTAATGGTCACCAATTCAAGTGTACAGGGGAAGGTGAAGGTAATCCTTACATGGGTACACAAACTATGAG
AATTAAAGTAATTGAAGGCGGACCACTACCATTTGCATTTGACATTCTGGCAACGTCATTCATGTACGGA
TCACGAACTTTCATCAAGTACCCTAAAGGTATACCAGACTTTTTCAAGCAATCTTTTCCAGAGGGTTTTA
CATGGGAAAGGGTTACAAGATACGAAGATGGGGGTGTCGTCACAGTTATGCAAGATACTTCATTAGAAGA
TGGCTGCCTTGTCTATCATGTGCAAGTAAGAGGGGTGAATTTTCCTTCTAACGGACCTGTGATGCAGAAA
AAGACCAAAGGTTGGGAACCAAATACTGAAATGATGTACCCAGCTGATGGAGGTTTGAGAGGCTACACAC
ACATGGCGCTTAAAGTTGATGGTGGAGGTCATTTGTCTTGTAGTTTTGTTACCACTTATCGTTCTAAAAA
GACTGTTGGCAATATCAAAATGCCAGGAATACATGCTGTAGACCACAGACTAGAAAGACTCGAAGAGAGC
GATAACGAAATGTTCGTTGTACAGAGAGAGCATGCCGTAGCCAAATTTGCTGGCTTAGGCGGTGGTATGG
ATGAATTGTATAAGTAACTCGAGTGGCCTCGGTACCAAATTCCAGAAAAGACACCCGAAAGGGTGTTTTT
TCGTTTTGGTCCGCTGGAAATCTGCTCGTCAGTGG
